Addgene plasmid #157866: hnRNPA2_RRM2
Purpose: express His tagged hnRNPA2 RRM2
Depositing lab: Nicolas Fawzi. Depositing organization: Brown University. Publication: Weak binding to the A2RE RNA rigidifies hnRNPA2 RRMs and reduces liquid-liquid phase separation and aggregation. Ryan VH, Watters S, Amaya J, Khatiwada B, Venditti V, Naik MT, Fawzi NL. Nucleic Acids Res. 2020 Sep 1. pii: 5900113. doi: 10.1093/nar/gkaa710. PubMed 32870271.
Backbone
  Vector backbone: pJ411
  Vector type: Bacterial Expression
Growth in bacteria
  Bacterial resistance: Kanamycin, 50 μg/mL
  Growth temperature: 37°C
  Growth strain: DH5alpha
  Copy number: High Copy
Gene/Insert
  Gene/Insert name: hnRNPA2
  Species: H. sapiens (human)
  Entrez Gene: HNRNPA2B1 (a.k.a. HNRNPA2, HNRNPB1, HNRPA2, HNRPA2B1, HNRPB1, IBMPFD2, OPMD2, RNPA2, SNRPB1)
  Tag / fusion protein: His (N terminal on insert)
  Cloning method: Restriction Enzyme; 5′ cloning site Unknown (unknown if destroyed); 3′ cloning site Unknown (unknown if destroyed)
Terms and licenses: Academic/Nonprofit Terms; Industry Terms: Not Available to Industry
How to cite: hnRNPA2_RRM2 was a gift from Nicolas Fawzi (Addgene plasmid # 157866 ; http://n2t.net/addgene:157866 ; RRID:Addgene_157866)
