[The description below was written by a language model from this plasmid's Addgene catalogue record and pLannotate feature annotations shown in this document.]
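Description:
hnRNPA2_RRM2 is a bacterial expression plasmid built on the pJ411 backbone for producing a His-tagged fragment of human hnRNPA2 (gene HNRNPA2B1), named for the protein's second RNA recognition motif (RRM2). It is propagated in E. coli through a high-copy ColE1/pUC-type origin and selected with kanamycin via an aph(3')-Ia aminoglycoside phosphotransferase gene, which the annotation places downstream of an AmpR (bla) promoter fragment. The sequenced record is 4,749 nt.

Expression is driven by a bacteriophage T7 promoter immediately followed by a lac operator, and the plasmid carries its own lacI gene under the lacI promoter. Transcription therefore depends on a host that supplies T7 RNA polymerase. It is held off by Lac repressor until an inducer such as IPTG is added. The HNRNPA2B1 coding region lies downstream of these elements and is followed by a T7 terminator. rrnB T1 and T2 terminator fragments elsewhere in the backbone help insulate the cassette from read-through.

The catalogue lists an N-terminal His tag for affinity purification, but the feature table does not annotate it separately, and the cloning sites are recorded as unknown. The automated annotation matched the insert to a non-human primate orthologue entry, whereas the record states the species as human. The annotated HNRNPA2B1 match spans about 740 nt, which is longer than a single RRM domain would normally need, so the exact residue boundaries of the expressed fragment cannot be determined from the record.

The construct is intended for recombinant production of the RRM2 region. The associated work examines RNA binding by the hnRNPA2 RRMs and its effect on liquid-liquid phase separation and aggregation.
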