Features (pLannotate 1.2.2; 14 found; start..end, strand, type, name):
    208..226     +  promoter       T7 promoter: promoter for bacteriophage T7 RNA polymerase
    227..251     +  protein_bind   lac operator: The lac repressor binds to the lac operator to inhibit transcription in E. coli. This inhibition can be relieved by adding lactose or isopropyl-β-D-thiogalactopyranoside (IPTG). lac repressor encoded by lacI
    354..1097    +  CDS            HNRNPA2B1 (fragment): ROA2_SAGOE - Also known as HNRPA2B1. Experimental evidence at protein level: Swiss-Prot protein existence level 1. Heterogeneous nuclear ribonucleoprotein (hnRNP) that associates with nascent pre-mRNAs, packaging them into hnRNP particles. The hnRNP particle arrangement on nascent hnRNA is non-random and sequence-dependent and serves to condense and stabilize the transcripts and minimize tangling and knotting. Packaging plays a role in various processes such as transcription, pre-mRNA processing, RNA nuclear export, subcellular location, mRNA translation and stability of mature mRNAs. Forms hn
   1111..1158    +  terminator     T7 terminator: transcription terminator for bacteriophage T7 RNA polymerase
   1218..1258    -  terminator     rrnB T1 terminator (fragment): transcription terminator T1 from the E. coli rrnB gene
   1260..1375    -  ncRNA          5S rRNA: Accession: RF00001 - 5S ribosomal RNA
   1406..1430    +  CDS            KanR (fragment): aminoglycoside phosphotransferase; aph(3')-Ia; confers resistance to kanamycin in bacteria or G418 (Geneticin®) in eukaryotes
   1460..1556    +  promoter       AmpR promoter (fragment): bla
   1559..2368    +  CDS            KanR: aminoglycoside phosphotransferase; aph(3')-Ia; confers resistance to kanamycin in bacteria or G418 (Geneticin®) in eukaryotes
   2377..2450    +  promoter       lacI promoter (fragment): lacI
   2451..3530    +  CDS            lacI: LACI_ECOLI - Experimental evidence at protein level: Swiss-Prot protein existence level 1. Repressor of the lactose operon. Binds allolactose as an inducer. From Escherichia coli (strain K12).
   3619..4207    +  rep_origin     ori: high-copy-number ColE1/pMB1/pBR322/pUC origin of replication
   4432..4449    +  terminator     rrnB T2 terminator (fragment): transcription terminator T2 from the E. coli rrnB gene
   4474..4493    -  CDS            lacZα (fragment): LacZα fragment of β-galactosidase; lacZ fragment
>Addgene plasmid #157866 | hnRNPA2_RRM2 | addgene full sequence | sequence record 307925 | Addgene NGS Result
ATTATTTATGATTTTTTGTATATACAATATTTCTAGTTTGTTAAAGAGAATTAAGAAAATAAATCTCGAA
AATAATAAAGGGAAAATCAGTTTTTGATATCAAAATTATACATGTCAACGATAATACAAAATATAATACA
AACTATAAGATGTTATCAGTATTTATTATGCATTTAGAATAAATTTTGTGTCGCCCTTCCGCGAAATTAA
TACGACTCACTATAGGGGAATTGTGAGCGGATAACAATTCCCCTCTAGAAATAATTTTGTTTAACTTTTG
AAGGAGATATACCATGGGTAGCGACAAGATTCACCACCATCATCATCATGAGAATTTGTACTTTCAGGGC
CATGGTGCTCACGTCACCGTCAAAAAGCTGTTCGTGGGTGGTATCAAGGAAGATACCGAGGAACACCACT
TGCGCGACTACTTCGAGGAATATGGCAAAATCGATACCATTGAGATCATTACGGACCGTCAAAGCGGCAA
AAAGCGTGGTTTCGGCTTTGTTACGTTTGACGATCACGACCCGGTTGACAAAATCGTGCTGCAAAAGTAC
CACACCATTAACGGCCACAACGCCGAGGTGCGTAAAGCGCTGAGCCGTCAAGAGATGCAAGAAGTGCAGT
CCTCTCGCAGCTAGCGTGGTGGCAACTTTGGTTTCGGTGATAGCCGCGGTGGTGGCGGCAACTTCGGTCC
GGGTCCGGGCAGCAATTTCCGTGGTGGTTCCGACGGTTACGGTAGCGGTCGCGGCTTTGGCGATGGCTAT
AATGGTTACGGTGGTGGTCCGGGCGGCGGCAATTTCGGTGGTAGCCCGGGTTACGGCGGTGGTCGCGGCG
GTTATGGCGGTGGCGGTCCAGGCTACGGTAACCAGGGTGGTGGTTATGGTGGTGGCTACGATAACTATGG
CGGTGGTAACTATGGTAGCGGCAATTACAATGATTTTGGCAACTACAACCAGCAACCGAGCAATTACGGC
CCGATGAAATCCGGCAATTTTGGCGGTTCCCGTAATATGGGTGGTCCGTATGGTGGCGGTAACTACGGCC
CGGGTGGTAGCGGTGGTTCTGGCGGCTATGGTGGCCGCAGCCGTTACTAACTCGAGCCCCCTAGCATAAC
CCCTTGGGGCCTCTAAACGGGTCTTGAGGGGTTTTTTGCCCCTGAGACGCGTCAATCGAGTTCGTACCTA
AGGGCGACACCCCCTAATTAGCCCGGGCGAAAGGCCCAGTCTTTCGACTGAGCCTTTCGTTTTATTTGAT
GCCTGGCAGTTCCCTACTCTCGCATGGGGAGTCCCCACACTACCATCGGCGCTACGGCGTTTCACTTCTG
AGTTCGGCATGGGGTCAGGTGGGACCACCGCGCTACTGCCGCCAGGCAAACAAGGGGTGTTATGAGCCAT
ATTCAGGTATAAATGGGCTCGCGATAATGTTCAGAATTGGTTAATTGGTTGTAACACTGACCCCTATTTG
TTTATTTTTCTAAATACATTCAAATATGTATCCGCTCATGAGACAATAACCCTGATAAATGCTTCAATAA
TATTGAAAAAGGAAGAATATGAGCCATATTCAACGGGAAACGTCGAGGCCGCGATTAAATTCCAACATGG
ATGCTGATTTATATGGGTATAAATGGGCTCGCGATAATGTCGGGCAATCAGGTGCGACAATCTATCGCTT
GTATGGGAAGCCCGATGCGCCAGAGTTGTTTCTGAAACATGGCAAAGGTAGCGTTGCCAATGATGTTACA
GATGAGATGGTCAGACTAAACTGGCTGACGGAATTTATGCCACTTCCGACCATCAAGCATTTTATCCGTA
CTCCTGATGATGCATGGTTACTCACCACTGCGATCCCCGGAAAAACAGCGTTCCAGGTATTAGAAGAATA
TCCTGATTCAGGTGAAAATATTGTTGATGCGCTGGCAGTGTTCCTGCGCCGGTTGCACTCGATTCCTGTT
TGTAATTGTCCTTTTAACAGCGATCGCGTATTTCGCCTCGCTCAGGCGCAATCACGAATGAATAACGGTT
TGGTTGATGCGAGTGATTTTGATGACGAGCGTAATGGCTGGCCTGTTGAACAAGTCTGGAAAGAAATGCA
TAAACTTTTGCCATTCTCACCGGATTCAGTCGTCACTCATGGTGATTTCTCACTTGATAACCTTATTTTT
GACGAGGGGAAATTAATAGGTTGTATTGATGTTGGACGAGTCGGAATCGCAGACCGATACCAGGATCTTG
CCATCCTATGGAACTGCCTCGGTGAGTTTTCTCCTTCATTACAGAAACGGCTTTTTCAAAAATATGGTAT
TGATAATCCTGATATGAATAAATTGCAATTTCATTTGATGCTCGATGAGTTTTTCTAAGCGGCGCGCCAT
CGAATGGCGCAAAACCTTTCGCGGTATGGCATGATAGCGCCCGGAAGAGAGTCAATTCAGGGTGGTGAAT
ATGAAACCAGTAACGTTATACGATGTCGCAGAGTATGCCGGTGTCTCTTATCAGACCGTTTCCCGCGTGG
TGAACCAGGCCAGCCACGTTTCTGCGAAAACGCGGGAAAAAGTGGAAGCGGCGATGGCGGAGCTGAATTA
CATTCCCAACCGCGTGGCACAACAACTGGCGGGCAAACAGTCGTTGCTGATTGGCGTTGCCACCTCCAGT
CTGGCCCTGCACGCGCCGTCGCAAATTGTCGCGGCGATTAAATCTCGCGCCGATCAACTGGGTGCCAGCG
TGGTGGTGTCGATGGTAGAACGAAGCGGCGTCGAAGCCTGTAAAGCGGCGGTGCACAATCTTCTCGCGCA
ACGCGTCAGTGGGCTGATCATTAACTATCCGCTGGATGACCAGGATGCCATTGCTGTGGAAGCTGCCTGC
ACTAATGTTCCGGCGTTATTTCTTGATGTCTCTGACCAGACACCCATCAACAGTATTATTTTCTCCCATG
AGGACGGTACGCGACTGGGCGTGGAGCATCTGGTCGCATTGGGTCACCAGCAAATCGCGCTGTTAGCGGG
CCCATTAAGTTCTGTCTCGGCGCGTCTGCGTCTGGCTGGCTGGCATAAATATCTCACTCGCAATCAAATT
CAGCCGATAGCGGAACGGGAAGGCGACTGGAGTGCCATGTCCGGTTTTCAACAAACCATGCAAATGCTGA
ATGAGGGCATCGTTCCCACTGCGATGCTGGTTGCCAACGATCAGATGGCGCTGGGCGCAATGCGCGCCAT
TACCGAGTCCGGGCTGCGCGTTGGTGCGGATATCTCGGTAGTGGGATACGACGATACCGAAGATAGCTCA
TGTTATATCCCGCCGTTAACCACCATCAAACAGGATTTTCGCCTGCTGGGGCAAACCAGCGTGGACCGCT
TGCTGCAACTCTCTCAGGGCCAGGCGGTGAAGGGCAATCAGCTGTTGCCAGTCTCACTGGTGAAAAGAAA
AACCACCCTGGCGCCCAATACGCAAACCGCCTCTCCCCGCGCGTTGGCCGATTCATTAATGCAGCTGGCA
CGACAGGTTTCCCGACTGGAAAGCGGGCAGTGACTCATGACCAAAATCCCTTAACGTGAGTTACGCGCGC
GTCGTTCCACTGAGCGTCAGACCCCGTAGAAAAGATCAAAGGATCTTCTTGAGATCCTTTTTTTCTGCGC
GTAATCTGCTGCTTGCAAACAAAAAAACCACCGCTACCAGCGGTGGTTTGTTTGCCGGATCAAGAGCTAC
CAACTCTTTTTCCGAAGGTAACTGGCTTCAGCAGAGCGCAGATACCAAATACTGTTCTTCTAGTGTAGCC
GTAGTTAGCCCACCACTTCAAGAACTCTGTAGCACCGCCTACATACCTCGCTCTGCTAATCCTGTTACCA
GTGGCTGCTGCCAGTGGCGATAAGTCGTGTCTTACCGGGTTGGACTCAAGACGATAGTTACCGGATAAGG
CGCAGCGGTCGGGCTGAACGGGGGGTTCGTGCACACAGCCCAGCTTGGAGCGAACGACCTACACCGAACT
GAGATACCTACAGCGTGAGCTATGAGAAAGCGCCACGCTTCCCGAAGGGAGAAAGGCGGACAGGTATCCG
GTAAGCGGCAGGGTCGGAACAGGAGAGCGCACGAGGGAGCTTCCAGGGGGAAACGCCTGGTATCTTTATA
GTCCTGTCGGGTTTCGCCACCTCTGACTTGAGCGTCGATTTTTGTGATGCTCGTCAGGGGGGCGGAGCCT
ATGGAAAAACGCCAGCAACGCGGCCTTTTTACGGTTCCTGGCCTTTTGCTGGCCTTTTGCTCACATGTTC
TTTCCTGCGTTATCCCCTGATTCTGTGGATAACCGTATTACCGCCTTTGAGTGAGCTGATACCGCTCGCC
GCAGCCGAACGACCGAGCGCAGCGAGTCAGTGAGCGAGGAAGCGGAAGGCGAGAGTAGGGAACTGCCAGG
CATCAAACTAAGCAGAAGGCCCCTGACGGATGGCCTTTTTGCGTTTCTACAAACTCTTTCTGTGTTGTAA
AACGACGGCCAGTCTTAAGCTCGGGCCCCCTGGGCGGTTCTGATAACGAGTAATCGTTAATCCGCAAATA
ACGTAAAAACCCGCTTCGGCGGGTTTTTTTATGGGGGGAGTTTAGGGAAAGAGCATTTGTCAGAATATTT
AAGGGCGCCTGTCACTTTGCTTGATATATGAGAATTATTTAACCTTATAAATGAGAAAAAAGCAACGCAC
TTTAAATAAGATACGTTGCTTTTTCGATTGATGAACACCTATAATTAAACTATTCATCT
